>Addgene plasmid #82094 | pDONR223_AR_WT | addgene full sequence | sequence record 164536 | Addgene NGS Result
CTTTCCTGCGTTATCCCCTGATTCTGTGGATAACCGTATTACCGCCTTTGAGTGAGCTGATACCGCTCGC
CGCAGCCGAACGACCGAGCGCAGCGAGTCAGTGAGCGAGGAAGCGGAAGAGCGCCCAATACGCAAACCGC
CTCTCCCCGCGCGTTGGCCGATTCATTAATGCAGCTGGCACGACAGGTTTCCCGACTGGAAAGCGGGCAG
TGAGCGCAACGCAATTAATACGCGTACCGCTAGCCAGGAAGAGTTTGTAGAAACGCAAAAAGGCCATCCG
TCAGGATGGCCTTCTGCTTAGTTTGATGCCTGGCAGTTTATGGCGGGCGTCCTGCCCGCCACCCTCCGGG
CCGTTGCTTCACAACGTTCAAATCCGCTCCCGGCGGATTTGTCCTACTCAGGAGAGCGTTCACCGACAAA
CAACAGATAAAACGAAAGGCCCAGTCTTCCGACTGAGCCTTTCGTTTTATTTGATGCCTGGCAGTTCCCT
ACTCTCGCGTTAACGCTAGCATGGATGTTTTCCCAGTCACGACGTTGTAAAACGACGGCCAGTCTTAAGC
TCGGGCCCCAAATAATGATTTTATTTTGACTGATAGTGACCTGTTCGTTGCAACAAATTGATGAGCAATG
CTTTTTTATAATGCCAACTTTGTACAAAAAAGTTGGCACCATGGAAGTGCAGTTAGGGCTGGGAAGGGTC
TACCCTCGGCCGCCGTCTAAGACCTACCGAGGAGCTTTCCAGAATCTGTTCCAGAGCGTGCGCGAAGTGA
TCCAGAACCCGGGCCCCAGGCACCCAGAGGCCGCGAGCGCAGCACCTCCCGGCGCCAGTTTGCTGCTGCT
GCAGCAGCAGCAGCAGCAGCAGCAGCAGCAGCAGCAGCAGCAGCAGCAGCAGCAGCAGCAGCAGCAGCAG
CAGCAAGAGACTAGCCCCAGGCAGCAGCAGCAGCAGCAGGGTGAGGATGGTTCTCCCCAAGCCCATCGTA
GAGGCCCCACAGGCTACCTGGTCCTGGATGAGGAACAGCAACCTTCACAGCCGCAGTCGGCCCTGGAGTG
CCACCCCGAGAGAGGTTGCGTCCCAGAGCCTGGAGCCGCCGTGGCCGCCAGCAAGGGGCTGCCGCAGCAG
CTGCCAGCACCTCCGGACGAGGATGACTCAGCTGCCCCATCCACGTTGTCCCTGCTGGGCCCCACTTTCC
CCGGCTTAAGCAGCTGCTCCGCTGACCTTAAAGACATCCTGAGCGAGGCCAGCACCATGCAACTCCTTCA
GCAACAGCAGCAGGAAGCAGTATCCGAAGGCAGCAGCAGCGGGAGAGCGAGGGAGGCCTCGGGGGCTCCC
ACTTCCTCCAAGGACAATTACTTAGGGGGCACTTCGACCATTTCTGACAACGCCAAGGAGTTGTGTAAGG
CAGTGTCGGTGTCCATGGGCCTGGGTGTGGAGGCGTTGGAGCATCTGAGTCCAGGGGAACAGCTTCGGGG
GGATTGCATGTACGCCCCACTTTTGGGAGTTCCACCCGCTGTGCGTCCCACTCCTTGTGCCCCATTGGCC
GAATGCAAAGGTTCTCTGCTAGACGACAGCGCAGGCAAGAGCACTGAAGATACTGCTGAGTATTCCCCTT
TCAAGGGAGGTTACACCAAAGGGCTAGAAGGCGAGAGCCTAGGCTGCTCTGGCAGCGCTGCAGCAGGGAG
CTCCGGGACACTTGAACTGCCGTCTACCCTGTCTCTCTACAAGTCCGGAGCACTGGACGAGGCAGCTGCG
TACCAGAGTCGCGACTACTACAACTTTCCACTGGCTCTGGCCGGACCGCCGCCCCCTCCGCCGCCTCCCC
ATCCCCACGCTCGCATCAAGCTGGAGAACCCGCTGGACTACGGCTACACTCGGCCCCCTCAGGGGCTGGC
GGGCCAGGAAAGCGACTTCACCGCACCTGATGTGTGGTACCCTGGCGGCATGGTGAGCAGAGTGCCCTAT
CCCAGTCCCACTTGTGTCAAAAGCGAAATGGGCCCCTGGATGGATAGCTACTCCGGACCTTACGGGGACA
TGCGTTTGGAGACTGCCAGGGACCATGTTTTGCCCATTGACTATTACTTTCCACCCCAGAAGACCTGCCT
GATCTGTGGAGATGAAGCTTCTGGGTGTCACTATGGAGCTCTCACATGTGGAAGCTGCAAGGTCTTCTTC
AAAAGAGCCGCTGAAGGGAAACAGAAGTACCTGTGCGCCAGCAGAAATGATTGCACTATTGATAAATTCC
GAAGGAAAAATTGTCCATCTTGTCGTCTTCGGAAATGTTATGAAGCAGGGATGACTCTGGGAGCCCGGAA
GCTGAAGAAACTTGGTAATCTGAAACTACAGGAGGAAGGAGAGGCTTCCAGCACCACCAGCCCCACTGAG
GAGACAACCCAGAAGCTGACAGTGTCACACATTGAAGGCTATGAATGTCAGCCCATCTTTCTGAATGTCC
TGGAAGCCATTGAGCCAGGTGTAGTGTGTGCTGGACACGACAACAACCAGCCCGACTCCTTTGCAGCCTT
GCTCTCTAGCCTCAATGAACTGGGAGAGAGACAGCTTGTACACGTGGTCAAGTGGGCCAAGGCCTTGCCT
GGCTTCCGCAACTTACACGTGGACGACCAGATGGCTGTCATTCAGTACTCCTGGATGGGGCTCATGGTGT
TTGCCATGGGCTGGCGATCCTTCACCAATGTCAACTCCAGGATGCTCTACTTCGCCCCTGATCTGGTTTT
CAATGAGTACCGCATGCACAAGTCCCGGATGTACAGCCAGTGTGTCCGAATGAGGCACCTCTCTCAAGAG
TTTGGATGGCTCCAAATCACCCCCCAGGAATTCCTGTGCATGAAAGCACTGCTACTCTTCAGCATTATTC
CAGTGGATGGGCTGAAAAATCAAAAATTCTTTGATGAACTTCGAATGAACTACATCAAGGAACTCGATCG
TATCATTGCATGCAAAAGAAAAAATCCCACATCCTGCTCAAGACGCTTCTACCAGCTCACCAAGCTCCTG
GACTCCGTGCAGCCTATTGCGAGAGAGCTGCATCAGTTCACTTTTGACCTGCTAATCAAGTCACACATGG
TGAGCGTGGACTTTCCGGAAATGATGGCAGAGATCATCTCTGTGCAAGTGCCCAAGATCCTTTCTGGGAA
AGTCAAGCCCATCTATTTCCACACCCAGTGATTGCCAACTTTCTTGTACAAAGTTGGCATTATAAGAAAG
CATTGCTTATCAATTTGTTGCAACGAACAGGTCACTATCAGTCAAAATAAAATCATTATTTGCCATCCAG
CTGATATCCCCTATAGTGAGTCGTATTACATGGTCATAGCTGTTTCCTGGCAGCTCTGGCCCGTGTCTCA
AAATCTCTGATGTTACATTGCACAAGATAAAAATATATCATCATGCCTCCTCTAGACCAGCCAGGACAGA
AATGCCTCGACTTCGCTGCTACCCAAGGTTGCCGGGTGACGCACACCGTGGAAACGGATGAAGGCACGAA
CCCAGTGGACATAAGCCTGTTCGGTTCGTAAGCTGTAATGCAAGTAGCGTATGCGCTCACGCAACTGGTC
CAGAACCTTGACCGAACGCAGCGGTGGTAACGGCGCAGTGGCGGTTTTCATGGCTTGTTATGACTGTTTT
TTTGGGGTACAGTCTATGCCTCGGGCATCCAAGCAGCAAGCGCGTTACGCCGTGGGTCGATGTTTGATGT
TATGGAGCAGCAACGATGTTACGCAGCAGGGCAGTCGCCCTAAAACAAAGTTAAACATTATGAGGGAAGC
GGTGATCGCCGAAGTATCGACTCAACTATCAGAGGTAGTTGGCGTCATCGAGCGCCATCTCGAACCGACG
TTGCTGGCCGTACATTTGTACGGCTCCGCAGTGGATGGCGGCCTGAAGCCACACAGTGATATTGATTTGC
TGGTTACGGTGACCGTAAGGCTTGATGAAACAACGCGGCGAGCTTTGATCAACGACCTTTTGGAAACTTC
GGCTTCCCCTGGAGAGAGCGAGATTCTCCGCGCTGTAGAAGTCACCATTGTTGTGCACGACGACATCATT
CCGTGGCGTTATCCAGCTAAGCGCGAACTGCAATTTGGAGAATGGCAGCGCAATGACATTCTTGCAGGTA
TCTTCGAGCCAGCCACGATCGACATTGATCTGGCTATCTTGCTGACAAAAGCAAGAGAACATAGCGTTGC
CTTGGTAGGTCCAGCGGCGGAGGAACTCTTTGATCCGGTTCCTGAACAGGATCTATTTGAGGCGCTAAAT
GAAACCTTAACGCTATGGAACTCGCCGCCCGACTGGGCTGGCGATGAGCGAAATGTAGTGCTTACGTTGT
CCCGCATTTGGTACAGCGCAGTAACCGGCAAAATCGCGCCGAAGGATGTCGCTGCCGACTGGGCAATGGA
GCGCCTGCCGGCCCAGTATCAGCCCGTCATACTTGAAGCTAGACAGGCTTATCTTGGACAAGAAGAAGAT
CGCTTGGCCTCGCGCGCAGATCAGTTGGAAGAATTTGTCCACTACGTGAAAGGCGAGATCACCAAGGTAG
TCGGCAAATAACCCTCGAGCCACCCATGACCAAAATCCCTTAACGTGAGTTACGCGTCGTTCCACTGAGC
GTCAGACCCCGTAGAAAAGATCAAAGGATCTTCTTGAGATCCTTTTTTTCTGCGCGTAATCTGCTGCTTG
CAAACAAAAAAACCACCGCTACCAGCGGTGGTTTGTTTGCCGGATCAAGAGCTACCAACTCTTTTTCCGA
AGGTAACTGGCTTCAGCAGAGCGCAGATACCAAATACTGTTCTTCTAGTGTAGCCGTAGTTAGGCCACCA
CTTCAAGAACTCTGTAGCACCGCCTACATACCTCGCTCTGCTAATCCTGTTACCAGTGGCTGCTGCCAGT
GGCGATAAGTCGTGTCTTACCGGGTTGGACTCAAGACGATAGTTACCGGATAAGGCGCAGCGGTCGGGCT
GAACGGGGGGTTCGTGCACACAGCCCAGCTTGGAGCGAACGACCTACACCGAACTGAGATACCTACAGCG
TGAGCTATGAGAAAGCGCCACGCTTCCCGAAGGGAGAAAGGCGGACAGGTATCCGGTAAGCGGCAGGGTC
GGAACAGGAGAGCGCACGAGGGAGCTTCCAGGGGGAAACGCCTGGTATCTTTATAGTCCTGTCGGGTTTC
GCCACCTCTGACTTGAGCGTCGATTTTTGTGATGCTCGTCAGGGGGGCGGAGCCTATGGAAAAACGCCAG
CAACGCGGCCTTTTTACGGTTCCTGGCCTTTTGCTGGCCTTTTGCTCACATGTT
Features (pLannotate 1.2.2; 12 found; start..end, strand, type, name):
    121..213     +  CDS            lacI (fragment): lac repressor; lacI; The lac repressor binds to the lac operator to inhibit transcription in E. coli. This inhibition can be relieved by adding lactose or isopropyl-β-D-thiogalactopyranoside (IPTG).
    268..295     -  terminator     rrnB T2 terminator: transcription terminator T2 from the E. coli rrnB gene
    427..470     +  terminator     rrnB T1 terminator: Escherichia coli rrnB; transcription terminator T1 from the E. coli rrnB gene
    517..553     -  CDS            lacZα (fragment): LacZα fragment of β-galactosidase; lacZ fragment
    570..665     +  protein_bind   attL3: mutant version of attL; recombination site for the Gateway® LR reaction LR Clonase™
    671..3178    +  CDS            AR (fragment): ANDR_PANTR - Also known as NR3C4. Experimental evidence at protein level: Swiss-Prot protein existence level 1. Steroid hormone receptors are ligand-activated transcription factors that regulate eukaryotic gene expression and affect cellular proliferation and differentiation in target tissues. Transcription factor activity is modulated by bound coactivator and corepressor proteins like ZBTB7A that recruits NCOR1 and NCOR2 to the androgen response elements/ARE on target genes, negatively regulating androgen receptor signaling and androgen-induced cell proliferation. Transcription activation is
   3186..3281    -  protein_bind   attL3: mutant version of attL; recombination site for the Gateway® LR reaction LR Clonase™
   3300..3318    -  promoter       T7 promoter: promoter for bacteriophage T7 RNA polymerase
   3508..3531    +  promoter       Pc promoter (fragment): intI1 (promoter lies within the coding sequence); class 1 integron promoter
   3707..3763    +  CDS            GmR (fragment): gentamycin acetyltransferase; aacC1; confers resistance to gentamycin
   3770..4561    +  CDS            SmR: aminoglycoside adenylyltransferase (Murphy, 1985); aadA; confers resistance to spectinomycin and streptomycin
   4654..5242    +  rep_origin     ori: high-copy-number ColE1/pMB1/pBR322/pUC origin of replication
