[The description below was written by a language model from this plasmid's Addgene catalogue record and pLannotate feature annotations shown in this document.]
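Description:
pDONR223_AR_WT is a Gateway entry clone built on the Invitrogen pDONR223 backbone and carrying the human androgen receptor (AR, referenced to NM_000044.3) open reading frame. It belongs to the Target Accelerator Plasmid Collection. It is a bacterial shuttle plasmid rather than an expression vector. It replicates at high copy in E. coli from a ColE1/pUC-type origin and is selected with spectinomycin through the aadA (SmR) aminoglycoside adenylyltransferase gene. That gene sits downstream of a class 1 integron Pc promoter fragment and a remnant of a gentamicin resistance gene. The sequenced record is 5,304 nt.

The AR coding sequence spans roughly 2.5 kb and is flanked on both sides by attL recombination sites. The annotation software labels both as attL3, and they lie in opposite orientations. These sites allow the insert to be moved by an LR Clonase reaction into any compatible Gateway destination vector. The record lists no promoter driving the insert, so expression depends on the destination vector. rrnB T1 and T2 terminators upstream insulate the cassette from read-through transcription, and a T7 promoter lies just beyond the 3′ att site. The clone is in the "closed" configuration, with a stop codon immediately after the ORF, so it is not suited to C-terminal fusions.

Although named wild type, the record notes differences from the reference: a two-glutamine insertion (p.81_82insQQ) and a deletion of amino acids 397–482. The feature table correspondingly annotates the ORF as a fragment, matched to a chimpanzee AR database entry although the catalogue species is human. The collection supports systematic functional comparison of cancer gene alleles, with this clone serving as the AR reference construct.
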