Addgene plasmid #82094: pDONR223_AR_WT
Purpose: Gateway Donor vector containing AR , part of the Target Accelerator Plasmid Collection.
Depositing lab: Jesse Boehm & William Hahn & David Root. Depositing organization: Broad Institute. Publication: Systematic Functional Interrogation of Rare Cancer Variants Identifies Oncogenic Alleles. Kim E, Ilic N, Shrestha Y, Zou L, Kamburov A, Zhu C, Yang X, Lubonja R, Tran N, Nguyen C, Lawrence MS, Piccioni F, Bagul M, Doench JG, Chouinard CR, Wu X, Hogstrom L, Natoli T, Tamayo P, Horn H, Corsello SM, Lage K, Root DE, Subramanian A, Golub TR, Getz G, Boehm JS, Hahn WC. Cancer Discov. 2016 Jul;6(7):714-26. doi: 10.1158/2159-8290.CD-16-0160. Epub 2016 May 4. PubMed 27147599.
Backbone
  Vector backbone: pDONR223
  Backbone manufacturer: Invitrogen
  Backbone size w/o insert (bp): 2790
  Vector type: Gateway Entry vector
Growth in bacteria
  Bacterial resistance: Spectinomycin, 50 μg/mL
  Growth temperature: 37°C
  Growth strain: DH5alpha
  Copy number: High Copy
Gene/Insert
  Gene/Insert name: AR (alt name: NM_000044.3)
  Species: H. sapiens (human)
  Mutation: p.81_82insQQ; deletion of AA397-482
  Entrez Gene: AR (a.k.a. AIS, AR8, DHTR, HUMARA, HYSP1, KD, NR3C4, SBMA, SMAX1, TFM)
  Promoter: None
  Cloning method: Gateway Cloning
  Sequencing primers: 5′ M13pUC-fwd; 3′ M13-Rev
Terms and licenses: Academic/Nonprofit Terms; Industry Terms: Not Available to Industry
Depositor comments: Closed state: stop codon immediately follows insert Supporting reference: Systematic morphological profiling of human gene and allele function via Cell Painting. Rohban MH, et al. Elife. 2017, Mar 18;6. pii: e24060. PubMed PMID 28315521
How to cite: pDONR223_AR_WT was a gift from Jesse Boehm & William Hahn & David Root (Addgene plasmid # 82094 ; http://n2t.net/addgene:82094 ; RRID:Addgene_82094)
