>Addgene plasmid #82094 | pDONR223_AR_WT | depositor partial sequence | sequence record 155465 | Insert sequence
ATGGAAGTGCAGTTAGGGCTGGGAAGGGTCTACCCTCGGCCGCCGTCTAAGACCTACCGAGGAGCTTTCC
AGAATCTGTTCCAGAGCGTGCGCGAAGTGATCCAGAACCCGGGCCCCAGGCACCCAGAGGCCGCGAGCGC
AGCACCTCCCGGCGCCAGTTTGCTGCTGCTGCAGCAGCAGCAGCAGCAGCAGCAGCAGCAGCAGCAGCAG
CAGCAGCAGCAGCAGCAGCAGCAGCAGCAGCAGCAAGAGACTAGCCCCAGGCAGCAGCAGCAGCAGCAGG
GTGAGGATGGTTCTCCCCAAGCCCATCGTAGAGGCCCCACAGGCTACCTGGTCCTGGATGAGGAACAGCA
ACCTTCACAGCCGCAGTCGGCCCTGGAGTGCCACCCCGAGAGAGGTTGCGTCCCAGAGCCTGGAGCCGCC
GTGGCCGCCAGCAAGGGGCTGCCGCAGCAGCTGCCAGCACCTCCGGACGAGGATGACTCAGCTGCCCCAT
CCACGTTGTCCCTGCTGGGCCCCACTTTCCCCGGCTTAAGCAGCTGCTCCGCTGACCTTAAAGACATCCT
GAGCGAGGCCAGCACCATGCAACTCCTTCAGCAACAGCAGCAGGAAGCAGTATCCGAAGGCAGCAGCAGC
GGGAGAGCGAGGGAGGCCTCGGGGGCTCCCACTTCCTCCAAGGACAATTACTTAGGGGGCACTTCGACCA
TTTCTGACAACGCCAAGGAGTTGTGTAAGGCAGTGTCGGTGTCCATGGGCCTGGGTGTGGAGGCGTTGGA
GCATCTGAGTCCAGGGGAACAGCTTCGGGGGGATTGCATGTACGCCCCACTTTTGGGAGTTCCACCCGCT
GTGCGTCCCACTCCTTGTGCCCCATTGGCCGAATGCAAAGGTTCTCTGCTAGACGACAGCGCAGGCAAGA
GCACTGAAGATACTGCTGAGTATTCCCCTTTCAAGGGAGGTTACACCAAAGGGCTAGAAGGCGAGAGCCT
AGGCTGCTCTGGCAGCGCTGCAGCAGGGAGCTCCGGGACACTTGAACTGCCGTCTACCCTGTCTCTCTAC
AAGTCCGGAGCACTGGACGAGGCAGCTGCGTACCAGAGTCGCGACTACTACAACTTTCCACTGGCTCTGG
CCGGACCGCCGCCCCCTCCGCCGCCTCCCCATCCCCACGCTCGCATCAAGCTGGAGAACCCGCTGGACTA
CGGCAGCGCCTGGGCGGCTGCGGCGGCGCAGTGCCGCTATGGGGACCTGGCGAGCCTGCATGGCGCGGGT
GCAGCGGGACCCGGTTCTGGGTCACCCTCAGCCGCCGCTTCCTCATCCTGGCACACTCTCTTCACAGCCG
AAGAAGGCCAGTTGTATGGACCGTGTGGTGGTGGTGGGGGTGGTGGCGGCGGCGGCGGCGGCGGCGGCGG
CGGCGGCGGCGGCGGCGGCGGCGGCGAGGCGGGAGCTGTAGCCCCCTACGGCTACACTCGGCCCCCTCAG
GGGCTGGCGGGCCAGGAAAGCGACTTCACCGCACCTGATGTGTGGTACCCTGGCGGCATGGTGAGCAGAG
TGCCCTATCCCAGTCCCACTTGTGTCAAAAGCGAAATGGGCCCCTGGATGGATAGCTACTCCGGACCTTA
CGGGGACATGCGTTTGGAGACTGCCAGGGACCATGTTTTGCCCATTGACTATTACTTTCCACCCCAGAAG
ACCTGCCTGATCTGTGGAGATGAAGCTTCTGGGTGTCACTATGGAGCTCTCACATGTGGAAGCTGCAAGG
TCTTCTTCAAAAGAGCCGCTGAAGGGAAACAGAAGTACCTGTGCGCCAGCAGAAATGATTGCACTATTGA
TAAATTCCGAAGGAAAAATTGTCCATCTTGTCGTCTTCGGAAATGTTATGAAGCAGGGATGACTCTGGGA
GCCCGGAAGCTGAAGAAACTTGGTAATCTGAAACTACAGGAGGAAGGAGAGGCTTCCAGCACCACCAGCC
CCACTGAGGAGACAACCCAGAAGCTGACAGTGTCACACATTGAAGGCTATGAATGTCAGCCCATCTTTCT
GAATGTCCTGGAAGCCATTGAGCCAGGTGTAGTGTGTGCTGGACACGACAACAACCAGCCCGACTCCTTT
GCAGCCTTGCTCTCTAGCCTCAATGAACTGGGAGAGAGACAGCTTGTACACGTGGTCAAGTGGGCCAAGG
CCTTGCCTGGCTTCCGCAACTTACACGTGGACGACCAGATGGCTGTCATTCAGTACTCCTGGATGGGGCT
CATGGTGTTTGCCATGGGCTGGCGATCCTTCACCAATGTCAACTCCAGGATGCTCTACTTCGCCCCTGAT
CTGGTTTTCAATGAGTACCGCATGCACAAGTCCCGGATGTACAGCCAGTGTGTCCGAATGAGGCACCTCT
CTCAAGAGTTTGGATGGCTCCAAATCACCCCCCAGGAATTCCTGTGCATGAAAGCACTGCTACTCTTCAG
CATTATTCCAGTGGATGGGCTGAAAAATCAAAAATTCTTTGATGAACTTCGAATGAACTACATCAAGGAA
CTCGATCGTATCATTGCATGCAAAAGAAAAAATCCCACATCCTGCTCAAGACGCTTCTACCAGCTCACCA
AGCTCCTGGACTCCGTGCAGCCTATTGCGAGAGAGCTGCATCAGTTCACTTTTGACCTGCTAATCAAGTC
ACACATGGTGAGCGTGGACTTTCCGGAAATGATGGCAGAGATCATCTCTGTGCAAGTGCCCAAGATCCTT
TCTGGGAAAGTCAAGCCCATCTATTTCCACACCCAG
